>Addgene plasmid #21504 | mCherry-hALIX | addgene full sequence | sequence record 169555 | Addgene next-generation full plasmid sequencing result
CATGCATTAGTTATTAATAGTAATCAATTACGGGGTCATTAGTTCATAGCCCATATATGGAGTTCCGCGT
TACATAACTTACGGTAAATGGCCCGCCTGGCTGACCGCCCAACGACCCCCGCCCATTGACGTCAATAATG
ACGTATGTTCCCATAGTAACGCCAATAGGGACTTTCCATTGACGTCAATGGGTGGAGTATTTACGGTAAA
CTGCCCACTTGGCAGTACATCAAGTGTATCATATGCCAAGTACGCCCCCTATTGACGTCAATGACGGTAA
ATGGCCCGCCTGGCATTATGCCCAGTACATGACCTTATGGGACTTTCCTACTTGGCAGTACATCTACGTA
TTAGTCATCGCTATTACCATGGTGATGCGGTTTTGGCAGTACATCAATGGGCGTGGATAGCGGTTTGACT
CACGGGGATTTCCAAGTCTCCACCCCATTGACGTCAATGGGAGTTTGTTTTGGCACCAAAATCAACGGGA
CTTTCCAAAATGTCGTAACAACTCCGCCCCATTGACGCAAATGGGCGGTAGGCGTGTACGGTGGGAGGTC
TATATAAGCAGAGCTGGTTTAGTGAACCGTCAGATCCGCTAGCGCTACCGGTCGCCACCATGGCCTCCTC
CGAGGACGTCATCAAGGAGTTCATGCGCTTCAAGGTGCGCATGGAGGGCTCCGTGAACGGCCACGAGTTC
GAGATCGAGGGCGAGGGCGAGGGCCGCCCCTACGAGGGCACCCAGACCGCCAAGCTGAAGGTGACCAAGG
GCGGCCCCCTGCCCTTCGCCTGGGACATCCTGTCCCCTCAGTTCCAGTACGGCTCCAAGGCCTACGTGAA
GCACCCCGCCGACATCCCCGACTACTTGAAGCTGTCCTTCCCCGAGGGCTTCAAGTGGGAGCGCGTGATG
AACTTCGAGGACGGCGGCGTGGTGACCGTGACCCAGGACTCCTCCCTGCAGGACGGCGAGTTCATCTACA
AGGTGAAGCTGCGCGGCACCAACTTCCCCTCCGACGGCCCCGTAATGCAGAAGAAGACCATGGGCTGGGA
GGCCTCCACCGAGCGGATGTACCCCGAGGACGGCGCCCTGAAGGGCGAGATCAAGATGAGGCTGAAGCTG
AAGGACGGCGGCCACTACGACGCCGAGGTCAAGACCACCTACATGGCCAAGAAGCCCGTGCAGCTGCCCG
GCGCCTACAAGACCGACATCAAGCTGGACATCACCTCCCACAACGAGGACTACACCATCGTGGAACAGTA
CGAGCGCGCCGAGGGCCGCCACTCCACCGGCGCCTCCGGACTCAGATCTCGAGCTCAAGCTTCGAATTCT
ATGGCGACATTCATCTCGGTGCAGCTGAAAAAGACCTCAGAGGTGGACCTGGCCAAGCCGCTGGTGAAGT
TCATCCAGCAGACTTACCCAAGCGGCGGGGAAGAGCAGGCCCAGTACTGCCGCGCGGCGGAGGAGCTCAG
CAAGCTGCGCCGCGCCGCAGTCGGTCGTCCGCTGGACAAGCACGAGGGCGCGCTCGAGACGCTCCTGAGA
TATTATGATCAGATTTGTTCTATTGAACCCAAATTCCCATTTTCTGAAAATCAGATCTGCTTGACATTTA
CCTGGAAGGATGCTTTCGATAAAGGTTCACTTTTTGGAGGCTCTGTAAAACTGGCTCTTGCAAGCTTAGG
ATATGAAAAGAGCTGTGTGTTGTTCAATTGTGCAGCCTTAGCTAGCCAAATTGCAGCAGAACAGAACCTG
GATAATGATGAAGGATTGAAAATCGCTGCTAAACATTACCAGTTTGCTAGTGGTGCCTTTTTACATATTA
AAGAGACGGTTTTATCTGCCTTAAGTCGAGAGCCGACCGTGGACATATCTCCAGATACTGTTGGGACCCT
CAGTCTTATTATGCTGGCACAGGCTCAAGAAGTATTTTTTTTAAAAGCCACAAGAGATAAAATGAAAGAT
GCCATCATAGCTAAATTGGCTAATCAGGCTGCAGATTATTTTGGTGATGCTTTCAAACAGTGTCAATACA
AAGATACTCTCCCCAAGGAGGTGTTCCCTGTCTTGGCTGCAAAGCACTGTATCATGCAGGCCAATGCTGA
GTACCATCAGTCTATCCTGGCAAAACAGCAGAAGAAATTTGGAGAAGAAATTGCAAGGTTACAGCATGCA
GCAGAACTGATTAAAACAGTGGCATCTCGCTATGATGAATATGTTAATGTGAAGGATTTTTCTGACAAAA
TCAATCGTGCCCTTGCTGCAGCAAAGAAGGATAATGACTTCATTTATCATGATCGAGTTCCAGACCTTAA
AGATCTAGATCCTATTGGCAAAGCCACACTTGTGAAATCTACCCCGGTCAATGTACCCATCAGTCAGAAA
TTTACTGATCTGTTTGAGAAGATGGTTCCCGTGTCAGTACAGCAGTCTTTGGCTGCCTATAATCAGAGGA
AAGCCGATTTGGTTAACAGATCAATTGCTCAGATGAGAGAAGCCACCACTTTGGCAAATGGGGTGCTAGC
TTCCCTTAATCTTCCAGCAGCAATTGAAGATGTGTCTGGAGACACTGTACCTCAGTCTATATTGACTAAA
TCCAGATCTGTGATTGAACAGGGAGGCATCCAGACTGTTGATCAGTTGATTAAAGAACTGCCTGAATTAC
TGCAACGAAATAGAGAAATCCTAGATGAGTCATTAAGGTTGTTGGATGAAGAAGAAGCAACCGATAATGA
TTTAAGAGCAAAATTTAAGGAACGTTGGCAAAGGACACCATCCAATGAACTGTATAAGCCTTTAAGAGCA
GAGGGAACCAACTTCAGAACAGTTTTAGATAAAGCTGTGCAGGCAGATGGACAAGTGAAAGAATGTTACC
AGTCTCATCGTGACACCATCGTGCTTTTGTGTAAGCCAGAGCCTGAGCTGAATGCTGCCATCCCTTCTGC
TAATCCGGCAAAGACCATGCAGGGCAGTGAGGTTGTAAATGTCTTAAAATCCTTATTGTCAAATCTTGAT
GAAGTAAAGAAGGAAAGAGAGGGTCTGGAGAATGACTTGAAATCTGTGAATTTTGACATGACAAGCAAGT
TTTTGACAGCCCTGGCTCAAGATGGTGTGATAAATGAAGAAGCTCTTTCTGTTACTGAACTAGATCGAGT
CTATGGAGGTCTTACAACTAAAGTCCAAGAATCTCTAAAGAAACAGGAGGGACTTCTTAAAAATATTCAG
GTCTCACATCAGGAATTTTCAAAAATGAAACAATCTAATAATGAAGCTAACTTAAGAGAAGAAGTTTTGA
AGAATTTAGCTACTGCATATGACAACTTTGTTGAACTTGTAGCTAATTTGAAGGAAGGCACAAAGTTTTA
CAATGAGTTGACTGAAATCCTGGTCAGGTTCCAGAACAAATGCAGTGATATAGTTTTTGCACGGAAGACA
GAAAGAGATGAACTCTTAAAGGACTTGCAACAAAGCATTGCCAGAGAACCTAGTGCTCCTTCAATTCCTA
CACCTGCGTATCAGTCCTCACCAGCAGGAGGACATGCACCAACTCCTCCAACTCCAGCGCCAAGAACCAT
GCCGCCTACTAAGCCCCAGCCCCCAGCCAGGCCTCCACCACCTGTGCTTCCAGCAAATCGAGCTCCTTCT
GCTACTGCTCCATCTCCAGTGGGGGCTGGGACTGCTGCGCCAGCTCCATCACAAACGCCTGGCTCAGCTC
CTCCTCCACAGGCGCAGGGACCACCCTATCCCACCTATCCAGGATATCCTGGGTATTGCCAAATGCCCAT
GCCCATGGGCTATAATCCTTATGCGTATGGCCAGTATAATATGCCATATCCACCAGTGTATCACCAGAGT
CCTGGACAGGCTCCATACCCGGGACCCCAGCAGCCTTCATACCCCTTCCCTCAGCCCCCACAGCAGTCTT
ACTATCCACAGCCAGTAAGGATCCACCGGATCTAGATAACTGATCATAATCAGCCATACCACATTTGTAG
AGGTTTTACTTGCTTTAAAAAACCTCCCACACCTCCCCCTGAACCTGAAACATAAAATGAATGCAATTGT
TGTTGTTAACTTGTTTATTGCAGCTTATAATGGTTACAAATAAAGCAATAGCATCACAAATTTCACAAAT
AAAGCATTTTTTTCACTGCATTCTAGTTGTGGTTTGTCCAAACTCATCAATGTATCTTAACGCGTAAATT
GTAAGCGTTAATATTTTGTTAAAATTCGCGTTAAATTTTTGTTAAATCAGCTCATTTTTTAACCAATAGG
CCGAAATCGGCAAAATCCCTTATAAATCAAAAGAATAGACCGAGATAGGGT
[37 nt withheld, positions 4322-4358]
AAAGAACGTGGACTCCAACGTCAAAGG
[49 nt withheld, positions 4386-4434]
T
[91 nt withheld, positions 4436-4526]
G
[124 nt withheld, positions 4528-4651]
CAGGTGGCACTTTTCGGGGAAATGTGCGCGGAACCCCTATTTGTTTATTTTTCTAAATACATTCAAATAT
GTATCCGCTCATGAGACAATAACCCTGATAAATGCTTCAATAATATTGAAAAAGGAAGAGTCCTGAGGCG
GAAAGAACCAGCTGTGGAATGTGTGTCAGTTAGGGTGTGGAAAGTCCCCAGGCTCCCCAGCAGGCAGAAG
TATGCAAAGCATGCATCTCAATTAGTCAGCAACCAGGTGTGGAAAGTCCCCAGGCTCCCCAGCAGGCAGA
AGTATGCAAAGCATGCATCTCAATTAGTCAGCAACCATAGTCCCGCCCCTAACTCCGCCCATCCCGCCCC
TAACTCCGCCCAGTTCCGCCCATTCTCCGCCCCATGGCTGACTAATTTTTTTTATTTATGCAGAGGCCGA
GGCCGCCTCGGCCTCTGAGCTATTCCAGAAGTAGTGAGGAGGCTTTTTTGGAGGCCTAGGCTTTTGCAAA
GATCGATCAAGAGACAGGATGAGGATCGTTTCGCATGATTGAACAAGATGGATTGCACGCAGGTTCTCCG
GCCGCTTGGGTGGAGAGGCTATTCGGCTATGACTGGGCACAACAGACAATCGGCTGCTCTGATGCCGCCG
TGTTCCGGCTGTCAGCGCAGGGGCGCCCGGTTCTTTTTGTCAAGACCGACCTGTCCGGTGCCCTGAATGA
ACTGCAAGACGAGGCAGCGCGGCTATCGTGGCTGGCCACGACGGGCGTTCCTTGCGCAGCTGTGCTCGAC
GTTGTCACTGAAGCGGGAAGGGACTGGCTGCTATTGGGCGAAGTGCCGGGGCAGGATCTCCTGTCATCTC
ACCTTGCTCCTGCCGAGAAAGTATCCATCATGGCTGATGCAATGCGGCGGCTGCATACGCTTGATCCGGC
TACCTGCCCATTCGACCACCAAGCGAAACATCGCATCGAGCGAGCACGTACTCGGATGGAAGCCGGTCTT
GTCGATCAGGATGATCTGGACGAAGAGCATCAGGGGCTCGCGCCAGCCGAACTGTTCGCCAGGCTCAAGG
CGAGCATGCCCGACGGCGAGGATCTCGTCGTGACCCATGGCGATGCCTGCTTGCCGAATATCATGGTGGA
AAATGGCCGCTTTTCTGGATTCATCGACTGTGGCCGGCTGGGTGTGGCGGACCGCTATCAGGACATAGCG
TTGGCTACCCGTGATATTGCTGAAGAGCTTGGCGGCGAATGGGCTGACCGCTTCCTCGTGCTTTACGGTA
TCGCCGCTCCCGATTCGCAGCGCATCGCCTTCTATCGCCTTCTTGACGAGTTCTTCTGAGCGGGACTCTG
GGGTTCGAAATGACCGACCAAGCGACGCCCAACCTGCCATCACGAGATTTCGATTCCACCGCCGCCTTCT
ATGAAAGGTTGGGCTTCGGAATCGTTTTCCGGGACGCCGGCTGGATGATCCTCCAGCGCGGGGATCTCAT
GCTGGAGTTCTTCGCCCACCCTAGGGGGAGGCTAACTGAAACACGGAAGGAGACAATACCGGAAGGAACC
CGCGCTATGACGGCAATAAAAAGACAGAATAAAACGCACGGTGTTGGGTCGTTTGTTCATAAACGCGGGG
TTCGGTCCCAGGGCTGGCACTCTGTCGATACCCCACCGAGACCCCATTGGGGCCAATACGCCCGCGTTTC
TTCCTTTTCCCCACCCCACCCCCCAAGTTCGGGTGAAGGCCCAGGGCTCGCAGCCAACGTCGGGGCGGCA
GGCCCTGCCATAGCCTCAGGTTACTCATATATACTTTAGATTGATTTAAAACTTCATTTTTAATTTAAAA
GGATCTAGGTGAAGATCCTTTTTGATAATCTCATGACCAAAATCCCTTAACGTGAGTTTTCGTTCCACTG
AGCGTCAGACCCCGTAGAAAAGATCAAAGGATCTTCTTGAGATCCTTTTTTTCTGCGCGTAATCTGCTGC
TTGCAAACAAAAAAACCACCGCTACCAGCGGTGGTTTGTTTGCCGGATCAAGAGCTACCAACTCTTTTTC
CGAAGGTAACTGGCTTCAGCAGAGCGCAGATACCAAATACTGTTCTTCTAGTGTAGCCGTAGTTAGGCCA
CCACTTCAAGAACTCTGTAGCACCGCCTACATACCTCGCTCTGCTAATCCTGTTACCAGTGGCTGCTGCC
AGTGGCGATAAGTCGTGTCTTACCGGGTTGGACTCAAGACGATAGTTACCGGATAAGGCGCAGCGGTCGG
GCTGAACGGGGGGTTCGTGCACACAGCCCAGCTTGGAGCGAACGACCTACACCGAACTGAGATACCTACA
GCGTGAGCTATGAGAAAGCGCCACGCTTCCCGAAGGGAGAAAGGCGGACAGGTATCCGGTAAGCGGCAGG
GTCGGAACAGGAGAGCGCACGAGGGAGCTTCCAGGGGGAAACGCCTGGTATCTTTATAGTCCTGTCGGGT
TTCGCCACCTCTGACTTGAGCGTCGATTTTTGTGATGCTCGTCAGGGGGGCGGAGCCTATGGAAAAACGC
CAGCAACGCGGCCTTTTTACGGTTCCTGGCCTTTTGCTGGCCTTTTGCTCACATGTTCTTTCCTGCGTTA
TCCCCTGATTCTGTGGATAACCGTATTACCGC
Features (pLannotate 1.2.2; 15 found; start..end, strand, type, name):
     68..371     +  enhancer       CMV enhancer: human cytomegalovirus immediate early enhancer
    372..575     +  promoter       CMV promoter: human cytomegalovirus (CMV) immediate early promoter
    620..1294    +  CDS            mRFP1: mRFP1 is a basic (constitutively fluorescent) red fluorescent protein published in 2002, derived from Discosoma sp.. It is reported to be a somewhat slowly-maturing monomer with low acid sensitivity.
   1295..1330    +  misc_feature   MCS (fragment): multiple cloning site
   1331..3931    +  CDS            PDCD6IP: PDC6I_HUMAN - Also known as AIP1, ALIX, KIAA1375. Experimental evidence at protein level: Swiss-Prot protein existence level 1. (Microbial infection) Involved in HIV-1 virus budding. Can replace TSG101 it its role of supporting HIV-1 release; this function requires the interaction with CHMP4B. The ESCRT machinery also functions in topologically equivalent membrane fission events, such as enveloped virus budding (HIV-1 and other lentiviruses). From Homo sapiens (Human).
   3961..4045    +  CDS            large T antigen (fragment): large T antigen from SV40 (simian virus 40)
   4068..4189    +  polyA_signal   SV40 poly(A) signal: SV40 polyadenylation signal
   4223..4651    -  rep_origin     f1 ori (sequence partly withheld): f1 bacteriophage origin of replication; arrow indicates direction of (+) strand synthesis
   4678..4782    +  promoter       AmpR promoter: bla
   4784..5141    +  promoter       SV40 promoter: SV40 enhancer and early promoter
   5176..5970    +  CDS            NeoR/KanR: aminoglycoside phosphotransferase from Tn5; aph(3')-II (or nptII); confers resistance to neomycin, kanamycin, and G418 (Geneticin®)
   5991..6143    +  CDS            ble (fragment): BLE_KLEPN - Experimental evidence at protein level: Swiss-Prot protein existence level 1. Binding protein with a strong affinity to the bleomycin family of antibiotics. Binds to CL990; an antimitotic-antibiotic compound. From Klebsiella pneumoniae.
   6202..6249    +  polyA_signal   HSV TK poly(A) signal: herpes simplex virus thymidine kinase polyadenylation signal (Cole and Stacy, 1985)
   6340..6356    -  polyA_signal   bGH poly(A) signal (fragment): bovine growth hormone polyadenylation signal
   6578..7166    +  rep_origin     ori: high-copy-number ColE1/pMB1/pBR322/pUC origin of replication
