[The description below was written by a language model from this plasmid's Addgene catalogue record and pLannotate feature annotations shown in this document.]
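Description:
mCherry-hALIX carries human ALIX (PDCD6IP, also known as AIP1) fused at its N terminus to a monomeric red fluorescent protein. The ALIX coding sequence, about 2.6 kb and recorded as unmutated, was inserted between EcoRI and BamHI sites that both remain intact. It sits downstream of the fluorescent protein reading frame, separated only by a short remnant of the multiple cloning site. The catalogue names the tag as Cherry on an "mCherry" backbone, whereas the automated annotation labels this reading frame mRFP1. mCherry is derived from mRFP1, so this probably reflects sequence similarity rather than a different tag.

The catalogue lists the vector type as bacterial expression, but the feature table shows an architecture typical of mammalian expression plasmids. The fusion is driven by the human cytomegalovirus immediate early enhancer and promoter and is terminated by an SV40 polyadenylation signal. A single NeoR/KanR gene (Tn5 aminoglycoside phosphotransferase) lies behind tandem bacterial (bla) and SV40 early promoters and is followed by an HSV TK polyadenylation signal. It therefore gives kanamycin resistance in E. coli and could allow G418 selection in mammalian cells. A high-copy ColE1/pUC-type origin supports propagation in bacteria, and an f1 origin is also present. The small large T antigen, ble and bGH poly(A) fragments appear to be backbone remnants rather than functional elements.

ALIX is an ESCRT-associated protein involved in membrane fission events, including enveloped virus budding. The associated publication concerns CEP55-dependent targeting of the ESCRT machinery to the midbody. This suggests use of the construct for live or fixed-cell fluorescence imaging of ALIX localisation during cytokinesis.
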