Addgene plasmid #21504: mCherry-hALIX
Depositing lab: James Hurley. Depositing organization: National Institute of Diabetes & Digestive & Kidney Diseases (NIDDK). Publication: Midbody targeting of the ESCRT machinery by a noncanonical coiled coil in CEP55. Lee HH, Elia N, Ghirlando R, Lippincott-Schwartz J, Hurley JH. Science. 2008 Oct 24. 322(5901):576-80. 10.1126/science.1162042 PubMed 18948538.
Backbone
  Vector backbone: mCherry
  Backbone size w/o insert (bp): 4700
  Vector type: Bacterial Expression
Growth in bacteria
  Bacterial resistance: Kanamycin, 50 μg/mL
  Growth temperature: 37°C
  Growth strain: DH5alpha
  Copy number: High Copy
Gene/Insert
  Gene/Insert name: ALIX (alt name: PDCD6IP)
  Species: H. sapiens (human)
  Insert size (bp): 2607
  Mutation: none
  Entrez Gene: PDCD6IP (a.k.a. AIP1, ALIX, DRIP4, HP95, MCPH29)
  Tag / fusion protein: Cherry (N terminal on insert)
  Cloning method: Restriction Enzyme; 5′ cloning site EcoRI (not destroyed); 3′ cloning site BamHI (not destroyed)
  Sequencing primers: 5′ unknown
Terms and licenses: Academic/Nonprofit Terms; Industry Terms: Not Available to Industry
How to cite: mCherry-hALIX was a gift from James Hurley (Addgene plasmid # 21504 ; http://n2t.net/addgene:21504 ; RRID:Addgene_21504)
