>Addgene plasmid #21504 | mCherry-hALIX | addgene partial sequence | sequence record 131714 | mcherry-F 5'-ccccgtaatgcagaagaaga-3'
GCCTCCACCGAGCGGATGTACCCCGAGGACGGCGCCCTGAAGGGCGAGATCAAGATGAGGCTGAAGCTGA
AGGACGGCGGCCACTACGACGCCGAGGTCAAGACCACCTACATGGCCAAGAAGCCCGTGCAGCTGCCCGG
CGCCTACAAGACCGACATCAAGCTGGACATCACCTCCCACAACGAGGACTACACCATCGTGGAACAGTAC
GAGCGCGCCGAGGGCCGCCACTCCACCGGCGCCTCCGGACTCAGATCTCGAGCTCAAGCTTCGAATTCTA
TGGCGACATTCATCTCGGTGCAGCTGAAAAAGACCTCAGAGGTGGACCTGGCCAAGCCGCTGGTGAAGTT
CATCCAGCAGACTTACCCAAGCGGCGGGGAAGAGCAGGCCCAGTACTGCCGCGCGGCGGAGGAGCTCAGC
AAGCTGCGCCGCGCCGCAGTCGGTCGTCCGCTGGACAAGCACGAGGGCGCGCTCGAGACGCTCCTGAGAT
ATTATGATCAGATTTGTTCTATTGAACCCAAATTCCCATTTTCTGAAAATCAGATCTGCTTGACATTTAC
CTGGAAGGATGCTTTCGATAAAGGTTCACTTTTTGGAGGCTCTGTAAAACTGGCTCTTGCAAGCTTAGGA
TATGAAAAGAGCTGTGTGTTGTTCAATTGTGCAGCCTTAGCTAGCCAAATTGCAGCAGAACAGAACCTGG
ATAATGATGAAGGATTGAAAATCGCTGCTAAACATTACCAGTTTGCTAGTGGTGCCTTTTTACATATTAA
AGAGACGGTTTTATCTGCCTTAAGTCGAGAGCCGACCGTGGACATATCTCCAGATACTGTTGGGACCCTC
AGTCTTATTATGCTGGCACAGGCTCAAGAAGTATTTTTT
